Addgene plasmid #209127: pHR-SUMO-A'-l4-G'-IRES-EmGFP
Purpose: Lentiviral vector including gene for CC-GEMS ligand SUMO-A'-l4-G' and EmGFP
Depositing lab: Tom de Greef. Depositing organization: Technische Universiteit Eindhoven. Publication: Engineering a scalable and orthogonal platform for synthetic communication in mammalian cells. Makri Pistikou AM, Cremers GAO, Nathalia BL, Meuleman TJ, Bogels BWA, Eijkens BV, de Dreu A, Bezembinder MTH, Stassen OMJA, Bouten CCV, Merkx M, Jerala R, de Greef TFA. Nat Commun. 2023 Nov 2;14(1):7001. doi: 10.1038/s41467-023-42810-5. PubMed 37919273.
Backbone
  Vector backbone: pHR-PCMV-TetO2
  Vector type: Mammalian Expression, Lentiviral
  Selectable markers: Blasticidin
Growth in bacteria
  Bacterial resistance: Ampicillin, 100 μg/mL
  Growth temperature: 37°C
  Growth strain: NEB Stable
  Copy number: High Copy
Gene/Insert
  Gene/Insert name: SUMO-A'-l4-G'-IRES-EmGFP
  Species: Synthetic
  Cloning method: Unknown
Terms and licenses: Academic/Nonprofit Terms; Industry Terms: Not Available to Industry
Depositor comments: CC: coiled-coil; GEMS: Generalized Extracellular Molecule Sensor. Please visit https://doi.org/10.1101/2023.01.18.524631 for bioRxiv preprint.
How to cite: pHR-SUMO-A'-l4-G'-IRES-EmGFP was a gift from Tom de Greef (Addgene plasmid # 209127 ; http://n2t.net/addgene:209127 ; RRID:Addgene_209127)
