[The description below was written by a language model from this plasmid's Addgene catalogue record and pLannotate feature annotations shown in this document.]
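Description:
pHR-SUMO-A'-l4-G'-IRES-EmGFP is an HIV-1-derived lentiviral transfer vector (about 11.4 kb) built on the pHR-PCMV-TetO2 backbone for expression in mammalian cells. It is propagated in E. coli through a high-copy ColE1/pUC-type origin with ampicillin selection (AmpR). The viral portion runs from a truncated 5' LTR through the Ψ packaging signal, a partial gag sequence, the Rev response element and the cPPT/CTS, and ends in a self-inactivating ΔU3 3' LTR. These elements allow the genomic RNA to be packaged, exported in a Rev-dependent manner, reverse transcribed and integrated, without the integrated provirus retaining LTR promoter activity. Outside the LTRs the backbone carries remnants typical of older pHR vectors, including an SV40 promoter, gpt fragments and SV40 small t intron and poly(A) sequences. The catalogue lists blasticidin as a mammalian selectable marker, but no blasticidin resistance gene appears in the feature table.

The payload is driven by the CMV enhancer and promoter followed by short tet operator matches. This fits the TetO2 name and implies that expression can be repressed in cells carrying the Tet repressor and is otherwise constitutive. The first cistron encodes the synthetic ligand SUMO-A'-l4-G'. It consists of a yeast SMT3 (SUMO) domain followed by sequence that is largely unannotated and presumably encodes the A' and G' coiled-coil peptides joined by the l4 linker, then a region matching part of a Twin-Strep-tag. An EMCV IRES then directs translation of Emerald GFP from the same transcript, marking transduced cells, and a WPRE enhances transcript expression. The vector is intended for generating cells that produce a coiled-coil ligand for CC-GEMS (coiled-coil Generalized Extracellular Molecule Sensor) receptors, part of a platform for orthogonal synthetic communication between mammalian cells.
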