Features (pLannotate 1.2.2; 37 found; start..end, strand, type, name):
     15..33      -  promoter       SP6 promoter: promoter for bacteriophage SP6 RNA polymerase
    261..540     +  CDS            TcR (fragment): tetracycline efflux protein; tet; confers resistance to tetracycline
    541..589     -  misc_feature   bom (fragment): basis of mobility region from pBR322
    691..726     -  CDS            rop (fragment): Rop protein, which maintains plasmids at low copy number; rop
    821..925     +  promoter       AmpR promoter: bla
    926..1786    +  CDS            AmpR: β-lactamase; bla; confers resistance to ampicillin, carbenicillin, and related antibiotics
   1957..2545    +  rep_origin     ori: high-copy-number ColE1/pMB1/pBR322/pUC origin of replication
   2728..2784    +  CDS            lacI (fragment): lac repressor; lacI; The lac repressor binds to the lac operator to inhibit transcription in E. coli. This inhibition can be relieved by adding lactose or isopropyl-β-D-thiogalactopyranoside (IPTG).
   2791..3120    +  promoter       SV40 promoter: SV40 enhancer and early promoter
   3320..3439    +  CDS            gpt (fragment): XGPT_ECOLI - Also known as gpp, gxu. Experimental evidence at protein level: Swiss-Prot protein existence level 1. Purine salvage pathway enzyme that catalyzes the transfer of the ribosyl-5-phosphate group from 5-phospho-alpha-D-ribose 1- diphosphate (PRPP) to the N9 position of the 6-oxopurines guanine and xanthine to form the corresponding ribonucleotides GMP (guanosine 5'- monophosphate) and XMP (xanthosine 5'-monophosphate), with the release of PPi. To a lesser extent, also acts on hypoxanthine (PubMed:9100006, PubMed:3886014). Does not ribophosphorylate adenine (PubMed:3886014). From Esch
   3439..3774    +  CDS            gpt (fragment): XGPT_ECOLI - Also known as gpp, gxu. Experimental evidence at protein level: Swiss-Prot protein existence level 1. Purine salvage pathway enzyme that catalyzes the transfer of the ribosyl-5-phosphate group from 5-phospho-alpha-D-ribose 1- diphosphate (PRPP) to the N9 position of the 6-oxopurines guanine and xanthine to form the corresponding ribonucleotides GMP (guanosine 5'- monophosphate) and XMP (xanthosine 5'-monophosphate), with the release of PPi. To a lesser extent, also acts on hypoxanthine (PubMed:9100006, PubMed:3886014). Does not ribophosphorylate adenine (PubMed:3886014). From Esch
   3869..4174    +  CDS            frsA (fragment): FRSA_ECOLI - Also known as yafA. Experimental evidence at protein level: Swiss-Prot protein existence level 1. Catalyzes the hydrolysis of esters (PubMed:15808744). Displays esterase activity toward pNP-butyrate (PubMed:15808744). May stimulate mixed-acid fermentation by acting as a fermentation/respiration switch that down-regulates respiration and up- regulates fermentation rates (PubMed:15169777). From Escherichia coli (strain K12).
   4178..4252    +  CDS            small t antigen (fragment): SV40 (simian virus 40) small t antigen
   4254..4319    +  intron         small t intron: SV40 (simian virus 40) small t antigen intron
   4449..4469    +  CDS            SV40 NLS: nuclear localization signal of SV40 (simian virus 40) large T antigen
   4788..4871    +  CDS            large T antigen (fragment): large T antigen from SV40 (simian virus 40)
   4894..5028    +  polyA_signal   SV40 poly(A) signal: SV40 polyadenylation signal
   5195..5524    +  CDS            nef (fragment): NEF_HV1BR - Experimental evidence at protein level: Swiss-Prot protein existence level 1. Extracellular Nef protein targets CD4(+) T-lymphocytes for apoptosis by interacting with CXCR4 surface receptors (PubMed:14990729). From Human immunodeficiency virus type 1 group M subtype B (isolate BRU/LAI) (HIV-1).
   5572..5829    +  LTR            5' LTR (truncated): truncated 5' long terminal repeat (LTR) from HIV-1
   5876..6001    +  misc_feature   HIV-1 Ψ: packaging signal of human immunodeficiency virus type 1
   5985..6323    +  CDS            HIV-1 gag (fragment): gag protein from human immunodeficiency virus 1; gag
   6498..6731    +  misc_feature   RRE: The Rev response element (RRE) of HIV-1 allows for Rev-dependent mRNA export from the nucleus to the cytoplasm.
   7108..7208    +  CDS            Rev (fragment): human immunodeficiency virus 1 (HIV-1) Rev protein; rev; enhances nuclear export of unspliced and incompletely spliced viral mRNAs
   7245..7362    +  misc_feature   cPPT/CTS: central polypurine tract and central termination sequence of HIV-1
   7399..7431    -  misc_feature   MCS (fragment): pBluescript multiple cloning site
   7483..7862    +  enhancer       CMV enhancer: human cytomegalovirus immediate early enhancer
   7864..8063    +  promoter       CMV promoter: human cytomegalovirus (CMV) immediate early promoter
   8068..8087    +  promoter       PLtetO-1 promoter (fragment): modified phage lambda PL promoter with tet operator sites (Lutz and Bujard, 1997)
   8089..8108    +  promoter       PLtetO-1 promoter (fragment): modified phage lambda PL promoter with tet operator sites (Lutz and Bujard, 1997)
   8118..8141    +  promoter       tight TRE promoter (fragment): Tet-responsive promoter PTight, consisting of seven tet operator sequences followed by the minimal CMV promoter
   8297..8587    +  CDS            SMT3: SMT3_YEAST - Experimental evidence at protein level: Swiss-Prot protein existence level 1. Not known; suppressor of MIF2 mutations. From Saccharomyces cerevisiae (strain ATCC 204508 / S288c) (Baker's yeast).
   8948..8997    +  CDS            Twin-Strep-tag (fragment): two Strep-Tag®II moieties connected by a linker for enhanced binding to Strep-Tactin®, an engineered form of streptavidin (Schmidt et al., 2013)
   9049..9635    +  misc_feature   IRES2: internal ribosome entry site (IRES) of the encephalomyocarditis virus (EMCV)
   9636..10352   +  CDS            Emerald: Emerald is a basic (constitutively fluorescent) green fluorescent protein published in 1998, derived from Aequorea victoria. It is reported to be a very rapidly-maturing weak dimer.
  10416..11004   +  misc_feature   WPRE: woodchuck hepatitis virus posttranscriptional regulatory element
  11044..11112   +  CDS            nef (fragment): NEF_HV1Z2 - Experimental evidence at protein level: Swiss-Prot protein existence level 1. Extracellular Nef protein targets CD4(+) T-lymphocytes for apoptosis by interacting with CXCR4 surface receptors. From Human immunodeficiency virus type 1 group M subtype D (isolate Z2/CDC-Z34) (HIV-1).
  11114..11347   +  LTR            3' LTR (ΔU3): self-inactivating 3' long terminal repeat (LTR) from HIV-1
>Addgene plasmid #209127 | pHR-SUMO-A'-l4-G'-IRES-EmGFP | addgene full sequence | sequence record 415903 | Addgene NGS Result
TTAATTCCGTGTATTCTATAGTGTCACCTAAATCGTATGTGTATGATACATAAGGTTATGTATTAATTGT
AGCCGCGTTCTAACGACAATATGTACAAGCCTAATTGTGTAGCATCTGGCTTACTGAAGCAGACCCTATC
ATCTCTCTCGTAAACTGCCGTCAGAGTCGGTTTGGTTGGACGAACCTTCTGAGTTTCTGGTAACGCCGTC
CCGCACCCGGAAATGGTCAGCGAACCAATCAGCAGGGTCATCGCTAGCCAGATCCTCTACGCCGGACGCA
TCGTGGCCGGCATCACCGGCGCCACAGGTGCGGTTGCTGGCGCCTATATCGCCGACATCACCGATGGGGA
AGATCGGGCTCGCCACTTCGGGCTCATGAGCGCTTGTTTCGGCGTGGGTATGGTGGCAGGCCCCGTGGCC
GGGGGACTGTTGGGCGCCATCTCCTTGCATGCACCATTCCTTGCGGCGGCGGTGCTCAACGGCCTCAACC
TACTACTGGGCTGCTTCCTAATGCAGGAGTCGCATAAGGGAGAGCGTCGAATGGTGCACTCTCAGTACAA
TCTGCTCTGATGCCGCATAGTTAAGCCAGCCCCGACACCCGCCAACACCCGCTGACGCGCCCTGACGGGC
TTGTCTGCTCCCGGCATCCGCTTACAGACAAGCTGTGACCGTCTCCGGGAGCTGCATGTGTCAGAGGTTT
TCACCGTCATCACCGAAACGCGCGAGACGAAAGGGCCTCGTGATACGCCTATTTTTATAGGTTAATGTCA
TGATAATAATGGTTTCTTAGACGTCAGGTGGCACTTTTCGGGGAAATGTGCGCGGAACCCCTATTTGTTT
ATTTTTCTAAATACATTCAAATATGTATCCGCTCATGAGACAATAACCCTGATAAATGCTTCAATAATAT
TGAAAAAGGAAGAGTATGAGTATTCAACATTTCCGTGTCGCCCTTATTCCCTTTTTTGCGGCATTTTGCC
TTCCTGTTTTTGCTCACCCAGAAACGCTGGTGAAAGTAAAAGATGCTGAAGATCAGTTGGGTGCACGAGT
GGGTTACATCGAACTGGATCTCAACAGCGGTAAGATCCTTGAGAGTTTTCGCCCCGAAGAACGTTTTCCA
ATGATGAGCACTTTTAAAGTTCTGCTATGTGGCGCGGTATTATCCCGTATTGACGCCGGGCAAGAGCAAC
TCGGTCGCCGCATACACTATTCTCAGAATGACTTGGTTGAGTACTCACCAGTCACAGAAAAGCATCTTAC
GGATGGCATGACAGTAAGAGAATTATGCAGTGCTGCCATAACCATGAGTGATAACACTGCGGCCAACTTA
CTTCTGACAACGATCGGAGGACCGAAGGAGCTAACCGCTTTTTTGCACAACATGGGGGATCATGTAACTC
GCCTTGATCGTTGGGAACCGGAGCTGAATGAAGCCATACCAAACGACGAGCGTGACACCACGATGCCTGT
AGCAATGGCAACAACGTTGCGCAAACTATTAACTGGCGAACTACTTACTCTAGCTTCCCGGCAACAATTA
ATAGACTGGATGGAGGCGGATAAAGTTGCAGGACCACTTCTGCGCTCGGCCCTTCCGGCTGGCTGGTTTA
TTGCTGATAAATCTGGAGCCGGTGAGCGTGGGTCTCGCGGTATCATTGCAGCACTGGGGCCAGATGGTAA
GCCCTCCCGTATCGTAGTTATCTACACGACGGGGAGTCAGGCAACTATGGATGAACGAAATAGACAGATC
GCTGAGATAGGTGCCTCACTGATTAAGCATTGGTAACTGTCAGACCAAGTTTACTCATATATACTTTAGA
TTGATTTAAAACTTCATTTTTAATTTAAAAGGATCTAGGTGAAGATCCTTTTTGATAATCTCATGACCAA
AATCCCTTAACGTGAGTTTTCGTTCCACTGAGCGTCAGACCCCGTAGAAAAGATCAAAGGATCTTCTTGA
GATCCTTTTTTTCTGCGCGTAATCTGCTGCTTGCAAACAAAAAAACCACCGCTACCAGCGGTGGTTTGTT
TGCCGGATCAAGAGCTACCAACTCTTTTTCCGAAGGTAACTGGCTTCAGCAGAGCGCAGATACCAAATAC
TGTTCTTCTAGTGTAGCCGTAGTTAGGCCACCACTTCAAGAACTCTGTAGCACCGCCTACATACCTCGCT
CTGCTAATCCTGTTACCAGTGGCTGCTGCCAGTGGCGATAAGTCGTGTCTTACCGGGTTGGACTCAAGAC
GATAGTTACCGGATAAGGCGCAGCGGTCGGGCTGAACGGGGGGTTCGTGCACACAGCCCAGCTTGGAGCG
AACGACCTACACCGAACTGAGATACCTACAGCGTGAGCTATGAGAAAGCGCCACGCTTCCCGAAGGGAGA
AAGGCGGACAGGTATCCGGTAAGCGGCAGGGTCGGAACAGGAGAGCGCACGAGGGAGCTTCCAGGGGGAA
ACGCCTGGTATCTTTATAGTCCTGTCGGGTTTCGCCACCTCTGACTTGAGCGTCGATTTTTGTGATGCTC
GTCAGGGGGGCGGAGCCTATGGAAAAACGCCAGCAACGCGGCCTTTTTACGGTTCCTGGCCTTTTGCTGG
CCTTTTGCTCACATGTTCTTTCCTGCGTTATCCCCTGATTCTGTGGATAACCGTATTACCGCCTTTGAGT
GAGCTGATACCGCTCGCCGCAGCCGAACGACCGAGCGCAGCGAGTCAGTGAGCGAGGAAGCGGAAGAGCG
CCCAATACGCAAACCGCCTCTCCCCGCGCGTTGGCCGATTCATTAATGCAGCTGTGGAATGTGTGTCAGT
TAGGGTGTGGAAAGTCCCCAGGCTCCCCAGCAGGCAGAAGTATGCAAAGCATGCATCTCAATTAGTCAGC
AACCAGGTGTGGAAAGTCCCCAGGCTCCCCAGCAGGCAGAAGTATGCAAAGCATGCATCTCAATTAGTCA
GCAACCATAGTCCCGCCCCTAACTCCGCCCATCCCGCCCCTAACTCCGCCCAGTTCCGCCCATTCTCCGC
CCCATGGCTGACTAATTTTTTTTATTTATGCAGAGGCCGAGGCCGCCTCGGCCTCTGAGCTATTCCAGAA
GTAGTGAGGAGGCTTTTTTGGAGGCCTAGGCTTTTGCAAAAAGCTTGGACACAAGACAGGCTTGCGAGAT
ATGTTTGAGAATACCACTTTATCCCGCGTCAGGGAGAGGCAGTGCGTAAAAAGACGCGGACTCATGTGAA
ATACTGGTTTTTAGTGCGCCAGATCTCTATAATCTCGCGCAACCTATTTTCCCCTCGAACACTTTTTAAG
CCGTAGATAAACAGGCTGGGACACTTCACATGAGCGAAAAATACATCGTCACCTGGGACATGTTGCAGAT
CCATGCACGTAAACTCGCAAGCCGACTGATGCCTTCTGAACAATGGAAAGGCATTATTGCCGTAAGCCGT
GGCGGTCTGTACCGGGTGCGTTACTGGCGCGTGAACTGGGTATTCGTCATGTCGATACCGTTTGTATTTC
CAGCTACGATCACGACAACCAGCGCGAGCTTAAAGTGCTGAAACGCGCAGAAGGCGATGGCGAAGGCTTC
ATCGTTATTGATGACCTGGTGGATTCCGGTGGTACTGCGGTTGCGATTCGTGAAATGTATCCAAAAGCGC
ACTTTGTCACCATCTTCGCAAAACCGGCTGGTCGTCCGCTGGTTGATGACTATGTTGTTGATATCCCGCA
AGATACCTGGATTGAACAGCCGTGGGATATGGGCGTCGTATTCGTCCCGCCAATCTCCGGTCGCTAATCT
TTTCAACGCCTGGCACTGCCGGGCGTTGTTCTTTTTAACTTCAGGCGGGTTACAATAGTTTCCAGTAAGT
ATTCTGGAGGCTGCATCCATGACACAGGCAAACCTGAGCGAAACCCTGTTCAAACCCCGCTTTAAACATC
CTGAAACCTCGACGCTAGTCCGCCGCTTTAATCACGGCGCACAACCGCCTGTGCAGTCGGCCCTTGATGG
TAAAACCATCCCTCACTGGTATCGCATGATTAACCGTCTGATGTGGATCTGGCGCGGCATTGACCCACGC
GAAATCCTCGACGTCCAGGCACGTATTGTGATGAGCGATGCCGAACGTACCGACGATGATTTATACGATA
CGGTGATTGGCTACCGTGGCGGCAACTGGATTTATGAGTGGGCCCCGGATCTTTGTGAAGGAACCTTACT
TCTGTGGTGTGACATAATTGGACAAACTACCTACAGAGATTTAAAGCTCTAAGGTAAATATAAAATTTTT
AAGTGTATAATGTGTTAAACTACTGATTCTAATTGTTTGTGTATTTTAGATTCCAACCTATGGAACTGAT
GAATGGGAGCAGTGGTGGAATGCCTTTAATGAGGAAAACCTGTTTTGCTCAGAAGAAATGCCATCTAGTG
ATGATGAGGCTACTGCTGACTCTCAACATTCTACTCCTCCAAAAAAGAAGAGAAAGGTAGAAGACCCCAA
GGACTTTCCTTCAGAATTGCTAAGTTTTTTGAGTCATGCTGTGTTTAGTAATAGAACTCTTGCTTGCTTT
GCTATTTACACCACAAAGGAAAAAGCTGCACTGCTATACAAGAAAATTATGGAAAAATATTCTGTAACCT
TTATAAGTAGGCATAACAGTTATAATCATAACATACTGTTTTTTCTTACTCCACACAGGCATAGAGTGTC
TGCTATTAATAACTATGCTCAAAAATTGTGTACCTTTAGCTTTTTAATTTGTAAAGGGGTTAATAAGGAA
TATTTGATGTATAGTGCCTTGACTAGAGATCATAATCAGCCATACCACATTTGTAGAGGTTTTACTTGCT
TTAAAAAACCTCCCACACCTCCCCCTGAACCTGAAACATAAAATGAATGCAATTGTTGTTGTTAACTTGT
TTATTGCAGCTTATAATGGTTACAAATAAAGCAATAGCATCACAAATTTCACAAATAAAGCATTTTTTTC
ACTGCATTCTAGTTGTGGTTTGTCCAAACTCATCAATGTATCTTATCATGTCTGGATCAACTGGATAACT
CAAGCTAACCAAAATCATCCCAAACTTCCCACCCCATACCCTATTACCACTGCCAATTACCTGTGGTTTC
ATTTACTCTAAACCTGTGATTCCTCTGAATTATTTTCATTTTAAAGAAATTGTATTTGTTAAATATGTAC
TACAAACTTAGTAGTTGGAAGGGCTAATTCACTCCCAAAGAAGACAAGATATCCTTGATCTGTGGATCTA
CCACACACAAGGCTACTTCCCTGATTAGCAGAACTACACACCAGGGCCAGGGGTCAGATATCCACTGACC
TTTGGATGGTGCTACAAGCTAGTACCAGTTGAGCCAGATAAGGTAGAAGAGGCCAATAAAGGAGAGAACA
CCAGCTTGTTACACCCTGTGAGCCTGCATGGGATGGATGACCCGGAGAGAGAAGTGTTAGAGTGGAGGTT
TGACAGCCGCCTAGCATTTCATCACGTGGCCCGAGAGCTGCATCCGGAGTACTTCAAGAACTGCTGATAT
CGAGCTTGCTACAAGGGACTTTCCGCTGGGGACTTTCCAGGGAGGCGTGGCCTGGGCGGGACTGGGGAGT
GGCGAGCCCTCAGATCCTGCATATAAGCAGCTGCTTTTTGCCTGTACTGGGTCTCTCTGGTTAGACCAGA
TCTGAGCCTGGGAGCTCTCTGGCTAACTAGGGAACCCACTGCTTAAGCCTCAATAAAGCTTGCCTTGAGT
GCTTCAAGTAGTGTGTGCCCGTCTGTTGTGTGACTCTGGTAACTAGAGATCCCTCAGACCCTTTTAGTCA
GTGTGGAAAATCTCTAGCAGTGGCGCCCGAACAGGGACTTGAAAGCGAAAGGGAAACCAGAGGAGCTCTC
TCGACGCAGGACTCGGCTTGCTGAAGCGCGCACGGCAAGAGGCGAGGGGCGGCGACTGGTGAGTACGCCA
AAAATTTTGACTAGCGGAGGCTAGAAGGAGAGAGATGGGTGCGAGAGCGTCAGTATTAAGCGGGGGAGAA
TTAGATCGCGATGGGAAAAAATTCGGTTAAGGCCAGGGGGAAAGAAAAAATATAAATTAAAACATATAGT
ATGGGCAAGCAGGGAGCTAGAACGATTCGCAGTTAATCCTGGCCTGTTAGAAACATCAGAAGGCTGTAGA
CAAATACTGGGACAGCTACAACCATCCCTTCAGACAGGATCAGAAGAACTTAGATCATTATATAATACAG
TAGCAACCCTCTATTGTGTGCATCAAAGGATAGAGATAAAAGACACCAAGGAAGCTTTAGACAAGATAGA
GGAAGAGCAAAACAAAAGTAAGACCACCGCACAGCAAGCGGCCGGCCGCTGATCTTCAGACCTGGAGGAG
GAGATATGAGGGACAATTGGAGAAGTGAATTATATAAATATAAAGTAGTAAAAATTGAACCATTAGGAGT
AGCACCCACCAAGGCAAAGAGAAGAGTGGTGCAGAGAGAAAAAAGAGCAGTGGGAATAGGAGCTTTGTTC
CTTGGGTTCTTGGGAGCAGCAGGAAGCACTATGGGCGCAGCGTCAATGACGCTGACGGTACAGGCCAGAC
AATTATTGTCTGGTATAGTGCAGCAGCAGAACAATTTGCTGAGGGCTATTGAGGCGCAACAGCATCTGTT
GCAACTCACAGTCTGGGGCATCAAGCAGCTCCAGGCAAGAATCCTGGCTGTGGAAAGATACCTAAAGGAT
CAACAGCTCCTGGGGATTTGGGGTTGCTCTGGAAAACTCATTTGCACCACTGCTGTGCCTTGGAATGCTA
GTTGGAGTAATAAATCTCTGGAACAGATTTGGAATCACACGACCTGGATGGAGTGGGACAGAGAAATTAA
CAATTACACAAGCTTAATACACTCCTTAATTGAAGAATCGCAAAACCAGCAAGAAAAGAATGAACAAGAA
TTATTGGAATTAGATAAATGGGCAAGTTTGTGGAATTGGTTTAACATAACAAATTGGCTGTGGTATATAA
AATTATTCATAATGATAGTAGGAGGCTTGGTAGGTTTAAGAATAGTTTTTGCTGTACTTTCTATAGTGAA
TAGAGTTAGGCAGGGATATTCACCATTATCGTTTCAGACCCACCTCCCAACCCCGAGGGGACCCGACAGG
CCCGAAGGAATAGAAGAAGAAGGTGGAGAGAGAGACAGAGACAGATCCATTCGATTAGTGAACGGATCTC
GACGGTATCGCCAAATGGCAGTATTCATCCACAATTTTAAAAGAAAAGGGGGGATTGGGGGGTACAGTGC
AGGGGAAAGAATAGTAGACATAATAGCAACAGACATACAAACTAAAGAATTACAAAAACAAATTACAAAA
ATTCAAAATTTTCGGGTTTATTACAGGGACAGCAGAGATCCAGTTTGGATCGATAAGCTTGATATCGAAT
TGCTGCAGCCCCGATAGTCGACTACATTTATATTGGCTCATGTCCAATATGACCGCCATGTTGACATTGA
TTATTGACTAGTTATTAATAGTAATCAATTACGGGGTCATTAGTTCATAGCCCATATATGGAGTTCCGCG
TTACATAACTTACGGTAAATGGCCCGCCTGGCTGACCGCCCAACGACCCCCGCCCATTGACGTCAATAAT
GACGTATGTTCCCATAGTAACGCCAATAGGGACTTTCCATTGACGTCAATGGGTGGAGTATTTACGGTAA
ACTGCCCACTTGGCAGTACATCAAGTGTATCATATGCCAAGTCCGCCCCCTATTGACGTCAATGACGGTA
AATGGCCCGCCTGGCATTATGCCCAGTACATGACCTTACGGGACTTTCCTACTTGGCAGTACATCTACGT
ATTAGTCATCGCTATTACCATGGTGATGCGGTTTTGGCAGTACACCAATGGGCGTGGATAGCGGTTTGAC
TCACGGGGATTTCCAAGTCTCCACCCCATTGACGTCAATGGGAGTTTGTTTTGGCACCAAAATCAACGGG
ACTTTCCAAAATGTCGTAATAACCCCGCCCCGTTGACGCAAATGGGCGGTAGGCGTGTACGGTGGGAGGT
CTATATAAGCAGAGCTCTCCCTATCAGTGATAGAGATCTCCCTATCAGTGATAGAGATCGTCGTCGTGCT
CGTTTAGTGAACCGTCTGATCTCAACAAGCTGTCTAGAGAATTCAAGCTTGCCACCATGGGTATCCTTCC
CAGCCCTGGGATGCCTGCGCTGCTCTCCCTCGTGAGCCTTCTCTCCGTGCTGCTGATGGGTTGCGTAGCT
GAAACCGGTAGCAGCGGCACTAGTAGCGGCGGTGGTAGCGATAGCGAAGTCAATCAAGAAGCGAAACCGG
AAGTCGAACCGGAAGTCAAACCGGAAACGCACATCAACCTGAAAGTTAGTGATGGCAGCTCTGAAATTTT
CTTTAAAATTAAGAAAACCACGCCGCTGCGTCGCCTGATGGAAGCGTTTGCCAAACGCCAGGGCAAAGAA
ATGGATAGCCTGCGCTTCCTGTATGACGGTATTCGTATCCAGGCGGATCAAGCCCCGGAAGATCTGGACA
TGGAAGATAACGACATTATCGAAGCGCATCGCGAACAGATTGGCGGCCATATGAGCGGTCCTGGATCCTC
TCCGGAAGACAAAATTGCGCAGTTGAAACAAAAAATTCAGGCGCTCAAGCAAGAAAATCAACAGTTGGAG
GAGGAGAATGCAGCCCTGGAGTATGGTGGAAGTCGAATTCGGTGGGAATTTCATCACGGGGGTTCGGGTG
GTTCAGGCGGCGGTACCTCCGGCCCTGGCAGCAGCCCCGAGGACAAGATCGCCCAGCTGAAGGAAGAGAA
CCAGCAACTGGAACAGAAGATCCAGGCCCTGAAAGAGGAAAACGCCGCTCTGGAGTACGGCGGATCTAAG
CTTTGGAGCCACACGCGTCTTGAGGTGCTGTTTCAGGGACCAGGAGGTAGTGGATCTGCTTGGAGCCATC
CACAGTTCGAAAAAGGTGGAGGTTCTGGCGGTGGATCAGGTGGAAGTGCATGGTCTCACCCTCAGTTTGA
GAAATAATGACTCGAGCGCCCCTCTCCCTCCCCCCCCCCTAACGTTACTGGCCGAAGCCGCTTGGAATAA
GGCCGGTGTGCGTTTGTCTATATGTTATTTTCCACCATATTGCCGTCTTTTGGCAATGTGAGGGCCCGGA
AACCTGGCCCTGTCTTCTTGACGAGCATTCCTAGGGGTCTTTCCCCTCTCGCCAAAGGAATGCAAGGTCT
GTTGAATGTCGTGAAGGAAGCAGTTCCTCTGGAAGCTTCTTGAAGACAAACAACGTCTGTAGCGACCCTT
TGCAGGCAGCGGAACCCCCCACCTGGCGACAGGTGCCTCTGCGGCCAAAAGCCACGTGTATAAGATACAC
CTGCAAAGGCGGCACAACCCCAGTGCCACGTTGTGAGTTGGATAGTTGTGGAAAGAGTCAAATGGCTCTC
CTCAAGCGTATTCAACAAGGGGCTGAAGGATGCCCAGAAGGTAACCCATTGTATGGGATCTGATCTGGGG
CCTCGGTACACATGCTTTACATGTGTTTAGTCGAGGTTAAAAAAACGTCTAGGCCCCCCGAACCACGGGG
ACGTGGTTTTCCTTTGAAAAACACGATGATAATATGGCCACAACCATGGTGAGCAAGGGCGAGGAGCTGT
TCACCGGGGTGGTGCCCATCCTGGTCGAGCTGGACGGCGACGTAAACGGCCACAAGTTCAGCGTGTCCGG
CGAGGGCGAGGGCGATGCCACCTACGGCAAGCTGACCCTGAAGTTCATCTGCACCACCGGCAAGCTGCCC
GTGCCCTGGCCCACCCTCGTGACCACCTTGACCTACGGCGTGCAGTGCTTCGCCCGCTACCCCGACCACA
TGAAGCAGCACGACTTCTTCAAGTCCGCCATGCCCGAAGGCTACGTCCAGGAGCGCACCATCTTCTTCAA
GGACGACGGCAACTACAAGACCCGCGCCGAGGTGAAGTTCGAGGGCGACACCCTGGTGAACCGCATCGAG
CTGAAGGGCATCGACTTCAAGGAGGACGGCAACATCCTGGGGCACAAGCTGGAGTACAACTACAACAGCC
ACAAGGTCTATATCACCGCCGACAAGCAGAAGAACGGCATCAAGGTGAACTTCAAGACCCGCCACAACAT
CGAGGACGGCAGCGTGCAGCTCGCCGACCACTACCAGCAGAACACCCCCATCGGCGACGGCCCCGTGCTG
CTGCCCGACAACCACTACCTGAGCACCCAGTCCGCCCTGAGCAAAGACCCCAACGAGAAGCGCGATCACA
TGGTCCTGCTGGAGTTCGTGACCGCCGCCGGGATCACTCTCGGCATGGACGAGCTGTACAAGTAAAGCGG
CCGCGACTCTTGAGTCGAGCTGCAGGCATGCAAGCTTGATATCGTACGTATCGATAATCAACCTCTGGAT
TACAAAATTTGTGAAAGATTGACTGGTATTCTTAACTATGTTGCTCCTTTTACGCTATGTGGATACGCTG
CTTTAATGCCTTTGTATCATGCTATTGCTTCCCGTATGGCTTTCATTTTCTCCTCCTTGTATAAATCCTG
GTTGCTGTCTCTTTATGAGGAGTTGTGGCCCGTTGTCAGGCAACGTGGCGTGGTGTGCACTGTGTTTGCT
GACGCAACCCCCACTGGTTGGGGCATTGCCACCACCTGTCAGCTCCTTTCCGGGACTTTCGCTTTCCCCC
TCCCTATTGCCACGGCGGAACTCATCGCCGCCTGCCTTGCCCGCTGCTGGACAGGGGCTCGGCTGTTGGG
CACTGACAATTCCGTGGTGTTGTCGGGGAAATCATCGTCCTTTCCTTGGCTGCTCGCCTGTGTTGCCACC
TGGATTCTGCGCGGGACGTCCTTCTGCTACGTCCCTTCGGCCCTCAATCCAGCGGACCTTCCTTCCCGCG
GCCTGCTGCCGGCTCTGCGGCCTCTTCCGCGTCTTCGCCTTCGCCCTCAGACGAGTCGGATCTCCCTTTG
GGCCGCCTCCCCGCATCGATACCGTCGTCCACGAGGGAATTAATTCGAGCTCCGTACCTTTAAGACCAAT
GACTTACAAGGCAGCTGTAGATCTTAGCCACTTTTTAAAAGAAAAGGGGGGACTGGAAGGGCTAATTCAC
TCCCAACGAAGACAAGATCTGCTTTTTGCTTGTACTGGGTCTCTCTGGTTAGACCAGATCTGAGCCTGGG
AGCTCTCTGGCTAACTAGGGAACCCACTGCTTAAGCCTCAATAAAGCTTGCCTTGAGTGCTTCAAGTAGT
GTGTGCCCGTCTGTTGTGTGACTCTGGTAACTAGAGATCCCTCAGACCCTTTTAGTCAGTGTGGAAAATC
TCTAGCAGCAACTAGAA
